Addgene plasmid #220162: NsrR-GFP
Purpose: To track the natural NsrR promoter's transcriptional dynamics
Depositing lab: Andre Sanches Ribeiro. Depositing organization: Tampere University. Publication: A library of reporters of the global regulators of gene expression in Escherichia coli. Dash S, Jagadeesan R, Baptista ISC, Chauhan V, Kandavalli V, Oliveira SMD, Ribeiro AS. mSystems. 2024 Jun 18;9(6):e0006524. doi: 10.1128/msystems.00065-24. Epub 2024 Apr 30. PubMed 38687030.
Backbone
  Vector backbone: pBAC (Addgene Plasmid #13423)
  Vector type: Bacterial Expression
Growth in bacteria
  Bacterial resistance: Chloramphenicol, 25 μg/mL
  Growth temperature: 37°C
  Growth strain: DH5alpha
  Copy number: Low Copy
Gene/Insert
  Gene/Insert name: NsrR promoter only
  Species: Escherichia coli
  Cloning method: Gene Synthesis
Terms and licenses: Academic/Nonprofit Terms; Industry Terms: Not Available to Industry
Depositor comments: Please visit https://www.biorxiv.org/content/10.1101/2023.11.28.568972v1 for bioRxiv preprint.
How to cite: NsrR-GFP was a gift from Andre Sanches Ribeiro (Addgene plasmid # 220162 ; http://n2t.net/addgene:220162 ; RRID:Addgene_220162)
