[The description below was written by a language model from this plasmid's Addgene catalogue record and pLannotate feature annotations shown in this document.]
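Description:
NsrR-GFP is a low-copy bacterial reporter plasmid built on a pBAC (F-plasmid-derived) backbone, designed to follow the transcriptional dynamics of the native Escherichia coli nsrR promoter. The 7.6 kb sequence carries the characteristic F-factor maintenance machinery: the oriV and ori2 (oriS) origins, the repE replication initiator, and the incC incompatibility region. It also has the sopA/sopB partitioning genes with a fragment of the centromere-like sopC site. Together these keep the plasmid at very low copy number and segregate it stably to daughter cells. A fragment of the resD resolvase gene is also annotated. Selection is by chloramphenicol, through a cat gene driven by its own promoter.

The catalogue lists the insert as the nsrR promoter only, made by gene synthesis. This promoter is not annotated in the feature table, but an unannotated gap of roughly 300 bp lies immediately upstream of the fluorescent protein coding sequence, which is where it presumably sits. The reporter open reading frame of about 714 bp was labelled "hfriFP" by the automated annotation, whereas the plasmid name indicates GFP, and the record does not specify the exact variant. The reporter cassette is insulated by an rrnB T1 terminator upstream (annotated on the opposite strand) and a lambda t0 terminator downstream, which limits read-through into and out of the unit. A short tet promoter fragment after t0 appears to be a backbone remnant.

NsrR is a nitric oxide-sensitive transcriptional regulator in E. coli, and this plasmid belongs to a library of reporters for the global regulators of E. coli gene expression. Placing the natural promoter in front of a fluorescent protein on a near-single-copy replicon lets fluorescence serve as a readout of promoter activity at close to chromosomal gene dosage.
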