Features (pLannotate 1.2.2; 14 found; start..end, strand, type, name):
    746..1714    +  CDS            sopB: SOPB_ECOLI - Also known as B. Experimental evidence at protein level: Swiss-Prot protein existence level 1. Control of plasmid partitioning; required to recognize the cis-acting. Binds specifically with the DNA segment containing the sopC region. SopB is trans-acting. From Escherichia coli (strain K12).
   1790..1813    +  misc_feature   sopC (fragment): sopC; centromere-like partitioning region of the bacterial F plasmid
   1875..1961    -  terminator     rrnB T1 terminator: Escherichia coli rrnB; transcription terminator T1 from the E. coli rrnB gene
   2255..2968    +  CDS            hfriFP: hfriFP is a fluorescent protein published in 2013, derived from Herbaspirillum frisingense.
   3031..3125    +  terminator     lambda t0 terminator: transcription terminator from phage lambda
   3158..3175    +  promoter       tet promoter (fragment): E. coli promoter for tetracycline efflux protein gene
   3263..3919    -  CDS            cat: CAT_ECOLX - Experimental evidence at protein level: Swiss-Prot protein existence level 1. This enzyme is an effector of chloramphenicol resistance in bacteria. From Escherichia coli. This protein is used as a marker in many commonly used cloning vectors, such as pACYC184.
   3920..4022    -  promoter       cat promoter: promoter of the E. coli cat gene encoding chloramphenicol acetyltransferase
   4138..4482    +  CDS            resD (fragment): REDF_ECOLI - Also known as D. Protein inferred from homology: Swiss-Prot protein existence level 3. Acts as a repressor of transcription and as a site-specific resolvase that cleaves at the RfsF site. From Escherichia coli (strain K12).
   4880..5494    +  rep_origin     oriV: origin of replication for the bacterial F plasmid
   5570..5789    +  rep_origin     ori2: secondary origin of replication for the bacterial F plasmid; also known as oriS
   5880..6635    +  CDS            repE: replication initiation protein for the bacterial F plasmid; repE
   6638..6888    +  misc_feature   incC: incC; incompatibility region of the bacterial F plasmid
   7214..746     +  CDS            sopA (across the origin): partitioning protein for the bacterial F plasmid; sopA
>Addgene plasmid #220162 | NsrR-GFP | addgene full sequence | sequence record 441277 | Addgene NGS Result
TGGAAGGTAACGACCCCCAGGGAACAGCCTCAATGTATCACGGATGGGTACCAGATCTTCATATTCATGC
AGAAGACACTCTCCTGCCTTTCTATCTTGGGGAAAAGGACGATGTCACTTATGCAATAAAGCCCACTTGC
TGGCCGGGGCTTGACATTATTCCTTCCTGTCTGGCTCTGCACCGTATTGAAACTGAGTTAATGGGCAAAT
TTGATGAAGGTAAACTGCCCACCGATCCACACCTGATGCTCCGACTGGCCATTGAAACTGTTGCTCATGA
CTATGATGTCATAGTTATTGACAGCGCGCCTAACCTGGGTATCGGCACGATTAATGTCGTATGTGCTGCT
GATGTGCTGATTGTTCCCACGCCTGCTGAGTTGTTTGACTACACCTCCGCACTGCAGTTTTTCGATATGC
TTCGTGATCTGCTCAAGAACGTTGATCTTAAAGGGTTCGAGCCTGATGTACGTATTTTGCTTACCAAATA
CAGCAATAGTAATGGCTCTCAGTCCCCGTGGATGGAGGAGCAAATTCGGGATGCCTGGGGAAGCATGGTT
CTAAAAAATGTTGTACGTGAAACGGATGAAGTTGGTAAAGGTCAGATCCGGATGAGAACTGTTTTTGAAC
AGGCCATTGATCAACGCTCTTCAACTGGTGCCTGGAGAAATGCTCTTTCTATTTGGGAACCTGTCTGCAA
TGAAATTTTCGATCGTCTGATTAAACCACGCTGGGAGATTAGATAATGAAGCGTGCGCCTGTTATTCCAA
AACATACGCTCAATACTCAACCGGTTGAAGATACTTCGTTATCGACACCAGCTGCCCCGATGGTGGATTC
GTTAATTGCGCGCGTAGGAGTAATGGCTCGCGGTAATGCCATTACTTTGCCTGTATGTGGTCGGGATGTG
AAGTTTACTCTTGAAGTGCTCCGGGGTGATAGTGTTGAGAAGACCTCTCGGGTATGGTCAGGTAATGAAC
GTGACCAGGAGCTGCTTACTGAGGACGCACTGGATGATCTCATCCCTTCTTTTCTACTGACTGGTCAACA
GACACCGGCGTTCGGTCGAAGAGTATCTGGTGTCATAGAAATTGCCGATGGGAGTCGCCGTCGTAAAGCT
GCTGCACTTACCGAAAGTGATTATCGTGTTCTGGTTGGCGAGCTGGATGATGAGCAGATGGCTGCATTAT
CCAGATTGGGTAACGATTATCGCCCAACAAGTGCTTATGAACGTGGTCAGCGTTATGCAAGCCGATTGCA
GAATGAATTTGCTGGAAATATTTCTGCGCTGGCTGATGCGGAAAATATTTCACGTAAGATTATTACCCGC
TGTATCAACACCGCCAAATTGCCTAAATCAGTTGTTGCTCTTTTTTCTCACCCCGGTGAACTATCTGCCC
GGTCAGGTGATGCACTTCAAAAAGCCTTTACAGATAAAGAGGAATTACTTAAGCAGCAGGCATCTAACCT
TCATGAGCAGAAAAAAGCTGGGGTGATATTTGAAGCTGAAGAAGTTATCACTCTTTTAACTTCTGTGCTT
AAAACGTCATCTGCATCAAGAACTAGTTTAAGCTCACGACATCAGTTTGCTCCTGGAGCGACAGTATTGT
ATAAGGGCGATAAAATGGTGCTTAACCTGGACAGGTCCCGTGTTCCAACTGAGTGTATAGAGAAAATTGA
GGCCATTCTTAAGGAACTTGAAAAGCCAGCACCCTGATGCGACCACGTTTTAGTCTACGTTTATCTGTCT
TTACTTAATGTCCTTTGTTACAGGCCAGAAAGCATAACTGGCCTGAATATTCTCTCTGGGCCCCACTTCT
TTGAGTGAGCTGATACCGCTCGCCGCAGCCGAACGCCTAAGTCTAGGGCGGCGGATTTGTCCTACTCAGG
AGAGCGTTCACCGACAAACAACAGATAAAACGAAAGGCCCAGTCTTTCGACTGAGCCTTTCGTTTTATTT
GATGCCACGCGTTGGATTAATATTGATTCTCTCGAGACGGTCCCTAGGTAATTCTGGTACGCCTGGCAGA
TATTTTGCCTGCCGGGCGAACAGTGTGATACATTGCTGTGTCGGGTAAGCCATTACGCTATCCGACACAG
TGTTAAATCCTCGCTTTTTTCCTTCCCCGAACTGAAATAAATTAGCGACACAGCTTGTGGCTGGTTTATC
ATCAATATAAATGTATTTTTTCCCGATTTCCCTTTTGAGGTTGATATGCCAGTTGTAGATGACACTAAAT
TAAGGAGGTATAATATGCGTAAAGGAGAAGAACTTTTCACTGGAGTTGTCCCAATTCTTGTTGAATTAGA
TGGTGATGTTAATGGGCACAAATTTTCTGTCAGTGGAGAGGGTGAAGGTGATGCAACATACGGAAAACTT
ACCCTTAAATTTATTTGCACTACTGGAAAACTACCTGTTCCGTGGCCAACACTTGTCACTACTTTCGGTT
ATGGTGTTCAATGCTTTGCGAGATACCCAGATCACATGAAACAGCATGACTTTTTCAAGAGTGCCATGCC
CGAAGGTTACGTACAGGAAAGAACTATATTTTTCAAAGATGACGGGAACTACAAGACACGTGCTGAAGTC
AAGTTTGAAGGTGATACCCTTGTTAATAGAATCGAGTTAAAAGGTATTGATTTTAAAGAAGATGGAAACA
TTCTTGGACACAAATTGGAATACAACTATAACTCACACAATGTATACATCATGGCAGACAAACAAAAGAA
TGGAATCAAAGTTAACTTCAAAATTAGACACAACATTGAAGATGGAAGCGTTCAACTAGCAGACCATTAT
CAACAAAATACTCCGATTGGCGATGGCCCTGTCCTTTTACCAGACAACCATTACCTGTCCACACAATCTG
CCCTTTCGAAAGATCCCAACGAAAAGAGAGACCACATGGTCCTTCTTGAGTTTGTAACCGCTGCTGGGAT
TACACATGGCATGGATGAACTATACAAATAACAGCTGGGTATCGAATTCAAGTGACTGCAGAACAGTAGT
ACTTGCACAGACGTCGCTTGGACTCCTGTTGATAGATCCAGTAATGACCTCAGAACTCCATCTGGATTTG
TTCAGAACGCTCGGTTGCCGCCGGGCGTTTTTTATTGGTGAGAATCCAAGCATACTCGTCGAGACCAATT
CTCATGTTTGACAGCTTATCATCGAATTTCTGCCATTCATCCGCTTATTATCACTTATTCAGGCGTAGCA
ACCAGGCGTTTAAGGGCACCAATAACTGCCTTAAAAAAATTACGCCCCGCCCTGCCACTCATCGCAGTAC
TGTTGTAATTCATTAAGCATTCTGCCGACATGGAAGCCATCACAAACGGCATGATGAACCTGAATCGCCA
GCGGCATCAGCACCTTGTCGCCTTGCGTATAATATTTGCCCATCGTGAAAACGGGGGCGAAGAAGTTGTC
CATATTGGCCACGTTTAAATCAAAACTGGTGAAACTCACCCAGGGATTGGCTGAGACGAAAAACATATTC
TCAATAAACCCTTTAGGGAAATAGGCCAGGTTTTCACCGTAACACGCCACATCTTGCGAATATATGTGTA
GAAACTGCCGGAAATCGTCGTGGTATTCACTCCAGAGCGATGAAAACGTTTCAGTTTGCTCATGGAAAAC
GGTGTAACAAGGGTGAACACTATCCCATATCACCAGCTCACCGTCTTTCATTGCCATACGAAATTCCGGA
TGAGCATTCATCAGGCGGGCAAGAATGTGAATAAAGGCCGGATAAAACTTGTGCTTATTTTTCTTTACGG
TCTTTAAAAAGGCCGTAATATCCAGCTGAACGGTCTGGTTATAGGTACATTGAGCAACTGACTGAAATGC
CTCAAAATGTTCTTTACGATGCCATTGGGATATATCAACGGTGGTATATCCAGTGATTTTTTTCTCCATT
TTAGCTTCCTTAGCTCCTGAAAATCTCGATAACTCAAAAAATACGCCCGGTAGTGATCTTATTTCATTAT
GGTGAAAGTTGGAACCTCTTACGTGCCGATCAACGTCTCATTTTCGCCAAAAGTTGGCCCAGGGCTTCCC
GGTATCAACAGGGACACCAGGATTTATTTATTCTGCGAAGTGATCTTCCGTCACAGGTATTTATTCGCGA
TAAGCTCATGGAGCGGCGTAACCGTCGCACAGGAAGGACAGAGAAAGCGCGGATCTGGGAAGTGACGGAC
AGAACGGTCAGGACCTGGATTGGGGAGGCGGTTGCCGCCGCTGCTGCTGACGGTGTGACGTTCTCTGTTC
CGGTCACACCACATACGTTCCGCCATTCCTATGCGATGCACATGCTGTATGCCGGTATACCGCTGAAAGT
TCTGCAAAGCCTGATGGGACATAAGTCCATCAGTTCAACGGAAGTCTACACGAAGGTTTTTGCGCTGGAT
GTGGCTGCCCGGCACCGGGTGCAGTTTGCGATGCCGGAGTCTGATGCGGTTGCGATGCTGAAACAATTAT
CCTGAGAATAAATGCCTTGGCCTTTATATGGAAATGTGGAACTGAGTGGATATGCTGTTTTTGTCTGTTA
AACAGAGAAGCTGGCTGTTATCCACTGAGAAGCGAACGAAACAGTCGGGAAAATCTCCCATTATCGTAGA
GATCCGCATTATTAATCTCAGGAGCCTGTGTAGCGTTTATAGGAAGTAGTGTTCTGTCATGATGCCAGCA
AGCGGTAACGAAAACGATTTGAATATGCCTTCAGGAACAATAGAAATCTTCGTGCGGTGTTACGTTGAAG
TGGAGCGGATTATGTCAGCAATGGACAGAACAACCTAATGAACACAGAACCATGATGTGGTCTGTCCTTT
TACAGCCAGTAGTGCTCGCCGCAGTCGAGCGACAGGGCGAAGCCCTCGGCTGGTTGCCCTCGCCGCTGGG
CTGGCGGCCGTCTATGGCCCTGCAAACGCGCCAGAAACGCCGTCGAAGCCGTGTGCGAGACACCGCGGCC
GGCCGCCGGCGTTGTGGATACCTCGCGGAAAACTTGGCCCTCACTGACAGATGAGGGGCGGACGTTGACA
CTTGAGGGGCCGACTCACCCGGCGCGGCGTTGACAGATGAGGGGCAGGCTCGATTTCGGCCGGCGACGTG
GAGCTGGCCAGCCTCGCAAATCGGCGAAAACGCCTGATTTTACGCGAGTTTCCCACAGATGATGTGGACA
AGCCTGGGGATAAGTGCCCTGCGGTATTGACACTTGAGGGGCGCGACTACTGACAGATGAGGGGCGCGAT
CCTTGACACTTGAGGGGCAGAGTGCTGACAGATGAGGGGCGCACCTATTGACATTTGAGGGGCTGTCCAC
AGGCAGAAAATCCAGCATTTGCAAGGGTTTCCGCCCGTTTTTCGGCCACCGCTAACCTGTCTTTTAACCT
GCTTTTAAACCAATATTTATAAACCTTGTTTTTAACCAGGGCTGCGCCCTGTGCGCGTGACCGCGCACGC
CGAAGGGGGGTGCCCCCCCTTCTCGAACCCTCCCGGTCGAGTGAGCGAGGAAGCACCAGGGAACAGCACT
TATATATTCTGCTTACACACGATGCCTGAAAAAACTTCCCTTGGGGTTATCCACTTATCCACGGGGATAT
TTTTATAATTATTTTTTTTATAGTTTTTAGATCTTCTTTTTTAGAGCGCCTTGTAGGCCTTTATCCATGC
TGGTTCTAGAGAAGGTGTTGTGACAAATTGCCCTTTCAGTGTGACAAATCACCCTCAAATGACAGTCCTG
TCTGTGACAAATTGCCCTTAACCCTGTGACAAATTGCCCTCAGAAGAAGCTGTTTTTTCACAAAGTTATC
CCTGCTTATTGACTCTTTTTTATTTAGTGTGACAATCTAAAAACTTGTCACACTTCACATGGATCTGTCA
TGGCGGAAACAGCGGTTATCAATCACAAGAAACGTAAAAATAGCCCGCGAATCGTCCAGTCAAACGACCT
CACTGAGGCGGCATATAGTCTCTCCCGGGATCAAAAACGTATGCTGTATCTGTTCGTTGACCAGATCAGA
AAATCTGATGGCACCCTACAGGAACATGACGGTATCTGCGAGATCCATGTTGCTAAATATGCTGAAATAT
TCGGATTGACCTCTGCGGAAGCCAGTAAGGATATACGGCAGGCATTGAAGAGTTTCGCGGGGAAGGAAGT
GGTTTTTTATCGCCCTGAAGAGGATGCCGGCGATGAAAAAGGCTATGAATCTTTTCCTTGGTTTATCAAA
CGTGCGCACAGTCCATCCAGAGGGCTTTACAGTGTACATATCAACCCATATCTCATTCCCTTCTTTATCG
GGTTACAGAACCGGTTTACGCAGTTTCGGCTTAGTGAAACAAAAGAAATCACCAATCCGTATGCCATGCG
TTTATACGAATCCCTGTGTCAGTATCGTAAGCCGGATGGCTCAGGCATCGTCTCTCTGAAAATCGACTGG
ATCATAGAGCGTTACCAGCTGCCTCAAAGTTACCAGCGTATGCCTGACTTCCGCCGCCGCTTCCTGCAGG
TCTGTGTTAATGAGATCAACAGCAGAACTCCAATGCGCCTCTCATACATTGAGAAAAAGAAAGGCCGCCA
GACGACTCATATCGTATTTTCCTTCCGCGATATCACTTCCATGACGACAGGATAGTCTGAGGGTTATCTG
TCACAGATTTGAGGGTGGTTCGTCACATTTGTTCTGACCTACTGAGGGTAATTTGTCACAGTTTTGCTGT
TTCCTTCAGCCTGCATGGATTTTCTCATACTTTTTGAACTGTAATTTTTAAGGAAGCCAAATTTGAGGGC
AGTTTGTCACAGTTGATTTCCTTCTCTTTCCCTTCGTCATGTGACTTGATATCGGGGGTTAGTTCGTCAT
CATTGATGAGGGTTGATTATCACAGTTTATTACTCTGAATTGGCTATCCGCGTGTGTACCTCTACCTGGA
GTTTTTCCCACGGTGGATATTTCTTCTTGCGCTGAGCGTAAGAGCTATCTGACAGAACAGTTCTTCTTTG
CTTCCTCGCCAGTTCGCTCGCTATGCTCGGTTACACGGCTGCGGCGAGCGCTAGTGATAATAAGTGACTG
AGGTATGTGCTCTTCTTATCTCCTTTTGTAGTGTTGCTCTTATTTTAAACAACTTTGCGGTTTTTTGATG
ACTTTGCGATTTTGTTGTTGCTTTGCAGTAAATTGCAAGATTTAATAAAAAAACGCAAAGCAATGATTAA
AGGATGTTCAGAATGAAACTCATGGAAACACTTAACCAGTGCATAAACGCTGGTCATGAAATGACGAAGG
CTATCGCCATTGCACAGTTTAATGATGACAGCCCGGAAGCGAGGAAAATAACCCGGCGCTGGAGAATAGG
TGAAGCAGCGGATTTAGTTGGGGTTTCTTCTCAGGCTATCAGAGATGCCGAGAAAGCAGGGCGACTACCG
CACCCGGATATGGAAATTCGAGGACGGGTTGAGCAACGTGTTGGTTATACAATTGAACAAATTAATCATA
TGCGTGATGTGTTTGGTACGCGATTGCGACGTGCTGAAGACGTATTTCCACCGGTGATCGGGGTTGCTGC
CCATAAAGGTGGCGTTTACAAAACCTCAGTTTCTGTTCATCTTGCTCAGGATCTGGCTCTGAAGGGGCTA
CGTGTTTTGCTCG
